>Addgene plasmid #39026 | UGDH | depositor partial sequence | sequence record 49084 | UGDH sequence 1781 bps
ATGGACCCCGAAGAGGCGAGTGTTACTTCAACAGAAGAAACCTTAACGCCAGCACAGGAGGCCGCACGCA
CCCGCGCTGCTAACAAAGCCCGAAAGGAAGCTGAGTTGGCTGCTGCCACCGCTGAACAAACTAGTGACGA
GAAGACCACCGGCTGGCGGGGCGGCCACGTGGTGGAGGGCCTGGCCGGCGAGCTGGAGCAGCTGCGGGCC
AGGCTGGAGCACCACCCTCAGGGCCAGCGGGAGCCCTCCGGCGGCTGCAAGCTGGGCCTGGGTACCGAGA
ACCTGTACTTCCAATCCATGTTTGAAATTAAGAAGATCTGTTGCATTGGTGCAGGCTATGTTGGAGGACC
CACATGTAGTGTCATTGCTCATATGTGTCCTGAAATCAGGGTAACGGTTGTTGATGTCAATGAATCAAGA
ATCAATGCGTGGAATTCTCCTACACTTCCTATTTATGAGCCAGGACTAAAAGAAGTGGTAGAATCCTGTC
GAGGAAAAAATCTTTTTTTTTCTACCAATATTGATGATGCCATCAAAGAAGCTGATCTTGTATTTATTTC
TGTGAATACTCCAACAAAAACCTATGGAATGGGGAAAGGCCGGGCAGCAGATCTGAAGTATATTGAAGCT
TGTGCTAGACGCATTGTGCAAAACTCAAATGGGTACAAAATTGTGACTGAGAAAAGCGCAGTTCCGGTGC
GGGCAGCAGAAAGTATCCGTCGCATATTTGATGCAAACACAAAACCCAACTTGAATTTACAGGTGCTGTC
CAACCCTGAGTTTCTGGCAGAGGGAACAGCCATCAAGGACCTAAAGAACCCAGACAGAGTACTGATTGGA
GGGGATGAAACTCCAGAGGGCCAGAGAGCTGTGCAGGCCCTGTGTGCTGTATATGAGCACTGGGTTCCCA
GAGAAAAGATCCTCACCACTAATACTTGGTCTTCAGAGCTTTCCAAACTGGCAGCAAATGCTTTTCTTGC
CCAGAGAATAAGCAGCATTAACTCCATAAGTGCTCTGTGTGAAGCAACAGGAGCTGATGTAGAAGAGGTA
GCAACAGCGATTGGAATGGACCAGAGAATTGGAAACAAGTTTCTAAAAGCCAGTGTTGGGTTTGGTGGGA
GCTGTTTCCAAAAGGATGTTCTGAATTTGGTTTATCTCTGTGAGGCTCTGAATTTGCCAGAAGTAGCTCG
TTATTGGCAGCAGGTCATAGACATGAATGACTACCAGAGGAGGAGGTTTGCTTCCCGGATCATAGATAGT
CTGTTTAATACAGTAACTGATAAGAAGATAGCTATTTTGGGATTTGCATTCAAAAAGGACACTGGTGATA
CAAGAGAATCTTCTAGTATATATATTAGCAAATATTTGATGGATGAAGGTGCACATCTACATATATATGA
TCCAAAAGTACCTAGGGAACAAATAGTTGTGGATCTTTCTCATCCAGGTGTTTCAGAGGATGACCAAGTG
TCCCGGCTCGTGACCATTTCCAAGGATCCATATGAAGCATGTGATGGTGCCCATGCTGTTGTTATTTGCA
CTGAGTGGGACATGTTTAAGGAATTGGATTATGAACGCATTCATAAAAAAATGCTAAAGCCAGCCTTTAT
CTTCGATGGACGGCGTGTCCTGGATGGGCTCCACAATGAACTACAAACCATTGGCTTCCAGATTGAAACA
ATTGGCAAAAAGGTGTGACAGTAAAGGTGGATACGGATCCGAATTCGAGCTCCGTCGACAAGCTTGCGGC
CGCACTCGAGCACCACCACCACCACCACTGA
