>Addgene plasmid #39026 | UGDH | addgene partial sequence | sequence record 53023 | T7 5'-TAATACGACTCACTATAGGG-3'
CTTTAAGAAGGAGATATACATATGGACCCCGAAGAGGCGAGTGTTACTTCAACAGAAGAAACCTTAACGC
CAGCACAGGAGGCCGCACGCACCCGCGCTGCTAACAAAGCCCGAAAGGAAGCTGAGTTGGCTGCTGCCAC
CGCTGAACAAACTAGTGACGAGAAGACCACCGGCTGGCGGGGCGGCCACGTGGTGGAGGGCCTGGCCGGC
GAGCTGGAGCAGCTGCGGGCCAGGCTGGAGCACCACCCTCAGGGCCAGCGGGAGCCCTCCGGCGGCTGCA
AGCTGGGCCTGGGTACCGAGAACCTGTACTTCCAATCCATGTTTGAAATTAAGAAGATCTGTTGCATTGG
TGCAGGCTATGTTGGAGGACCCACATGTAGTGTCATTGCTCATATGTGTCCTGAAATCAGGGTAACGGTT
GTTGATGTCAATGAATCAAGAATCAATGCGTGGAATTCTCCTACACTTCCTATTTATGAGCCAGGACTAA
AAGAAGTGGTAGAATCCTGTCGAGGAAAAAATCTTTTTTTTTCTACCAATATTGATGATGCCATCAAAGA
AGCTGATCTTGTATTTATTTCTGTGAATACTCCAACAAAAACCTATGGAATGGGGAAAGGCCGGGCAGCA
GATCTGAAGTATATTGAAGCTTGTGCTAGACGCATTGTGCAAAACTCAAATGGGTACAAAATTGTGACTG
AGAAAAGCGCAGTTCC
