>Addgene plasmid #39026 | UGDH | addgene partial sequence | sequence record 53362 | T7_term
CACACCTTTTTGCCAATTGTTTCAATCTGGAAGCCAATGGTTTGTAGTTCATTGTGGAGCCCATCCAGGA
CACGCCGTCCATCGAAGATAAAGGCTGGCTTTAGCATTTTTTTATGAATGCGTTCATAATCCAATTCCTT
AAACATGTCCCACTCAGTGCAAATAACAACAGCATGGGCACCATCACATGCTTCATATGGATCCTTGGAA
ATGGTCACGAGCCGGGACACTTGGTCATCCTCTGAAACACCTGGATGAGAAAGATCCACAACTATTTGTT
CCCTAGGTACTTTTGGATCATATATATGTAGATGTGCACCTTCATCCATCAAATATTTGCTAATATATAT
ACTAGAAGATTCTCTTGTATCACCAGTGTCCTTTTTGAATGCAAATCCCAAAATAGCTATCTTCTTATCA
GTTACTGTATTAAACAGACTATCTATGATCCGGGAAGCAAACCTCCTCCTCTGGTAGTCATTCATGTCTA
TGACCTGCTGCCAATAACGAGCTACTTCTGGCAAATTCAGAGCCTCACAGAGATAAACCAAATTCAGAAC
ATCCTTTTGGAAACAGCTCCCACCAAACCCAACACTGGCTTTTAGAAACTTGTTTCCAATTCTCTGGTCC
ATTCCAATCGCTGTTGCTACCTCTTCTACATCAGCTCCTGTTGCTTCACACAGAGCACTTATGGAGTTAA
TGCTGCTTATTCTCTGGGCAAGAAAAGCATTTGCTGCCAGTTTGGAAAGCTCTGAAGACCAAGTATTA
