[The description below was written by a language model from this plasmid's Addgene catalogue record.]
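Description:
UGDH is a bacterial expression plasmid built on the pBEN1-SGC backbone from the Structural Genomics Consortium, carrying a human UDP-glucose dehydrogenase (UGDH) coding fragment for recombinant protein production in E. coli. The plasmid is selected with kanamycin and is recorded as low copy; the origin of replication is not named in the record. The insert is about 1.8 kb and was introduced by ligation-independent cloning, a method that anneals complementary single-stranded overhangs on insert and vector and so avoids restriction sites and ligase, which suits high-throughput construct generation.

The protein is expressed with an N-terminal tag listed as "Strep SET1", which indicates a Strep-type affinity handle for purification, although the record gives no further detail on the tag's composition or on any protease cleavage site. The promoter is not explicitly stated. The listed sequencing primers are T7 and T7-term, which suggests that the insert sits between a T7 promoter and T7 terminator, an arrangement that would need a host supplying T7 RNA polymerase for expression. The stated purpose is expression for structure determination, and the record cautions that the insert may not represent the full open reading frame, as is common for constructs with boundaries trimmed to improve solubility or crystallisation. The entry is linked to a deposited crystal structure of the human enzyme. UGDH oxidises UDP-glucose to UDP-glucuronic acid, a precursor for glycosaminoglycan synthesis and glucuronidation, so the construct is suited to producing purified protein for structural, biophysical or enzymatic studies.
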