Addgene plasmid #39026: UGDH
Purpose: Bacterial expression for structure determination; may not be full ORF
Depositing lab: Nicola Burgess-Brown. Depositing organization: University of Oxford.
Backbone
  Vector backbone: pBEN1-SGC
  Backbone manufacturer: SGC
  Vector type: Bacterial Expression
Growth in bacteria
  Bacterial resistance: Kanamycin, 50 μg/mL
  Growth temperature: 37°C
  Growth strain: Mach1
  Copy number: Low Copy
Gene/Insert
  Gene/Insert name: UGDH (alt names: UDP-glucose dehydrogenase; PDB:3ITK)
  Species: H. sapiens (human)
  Insert size (bp): 1781
  Entrez Gene: UGDH (a.k.a. GDH, UDP-GlcDH, UDPGDH, UGD)
  Tag / fusion protein: Strep SET1 (N terminal on insert)
  Cloning method: Ligation Independent Cloning
  Sequencing primers: 5′ T7; 3′ T7-term
Terms and licenses: Academic/Nonprofit Terms; Industry Terms: Not Available to Industry
How to cite: UGDH was a gift from Nicola Burgess-Brown (Addgene plasmid # 39026 ; http://n2t.net/addgene:39026 ; RRID:Addgene_39026)
